Addgene plasmid #22430: pGL2 enhancer- F3 GATA mut
Depositing lab: William Sessa. Depositing organization: Yale University. Publication: Functional analysis of the human endothelial nitric oxide synthase promoter. Sp1 and GATA factors are necessary for basal transcription in endothelial cells. Zhang R, Min W, Sessa WC. J Biol Chem. 1995 Jun 23. 270(25):15320-6. 10.1074/jbc.270.25.15320 PubMed 7541039.
Backbone
  Vector backbone: pGL2 Enhancer
  Backbone size w/o insert (bp): 5854
  Vector type: Mammalian Expression, Luciferase
Growth in bacteria
  Bacterial resistance: Ampicillin, 100 μg/mL
  Growth temperature: 37°C
  Growth strain: DH5alpha
  Copy number: Unknown
Gene/Insert
  Gene/Insert name: F3 GATA mut
  Species: H. sapiens (human)
  Insert size (bp): 1055
  GenBank ID: HSU24214
  Entrez Gene: NOS3 (a.k.a. ECNOS, eNOS)
  Tag / fusion protein: luciferase reporter gene (C terminal on backbone)
  Cloning method: Restriction Enzyme; 5′ cloning site KpnI (not destroyed); 3′ cloning site XhoI (not destroyed)
  Sequencing primers: 5′ see article
Terms and licenses: Academic/Nonprofit Terms; Industry Terms: Not Available to Industry
Depositor comments: GATA mutation oligo - GCTCCCACTTTAGAGCCTCAGT
How to cite: pGL2 enhancer- F3 GATA mut was a gift from William Sessa (Addgene plasmid # 22430 ; http://n2t.net/addgene:22430 ; RRID:Addgene_22430)
