[The description below was written by a language model from this plasmid's Addgene catalogue record.]
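Description:
pGL2 enhancer- F3 GATA mut is a mammalian luciferase reporter plasmid built on the pGL2 Enhancer backbone (about 5.9 kb without insert). It is propagated in E. coli under ampicillin selection; the copy number is recorded as unknown. Vectors of this pGL2 Enhancer type carry a promoterless firefly luciferase gene together with an SV40 enhancer, so luciferase output depends on whatever promoter fragment is cloned upstream of the reporter. No feature table accompanies this entry, so the positions of the individual backbone elements cannot be confirmed from the record.

The insert is a roughly 1.05 kb human fragment, "F3", from the NOS3 (endothelial nitric oxide synthase, eNOS) gene. It was cloned between KpnI and XhoI sites, both of which remain intact, placing it upstream of the luciferase gene so that it drives reporter transcription. As the name and the depositor's note indicate, a GATA motif within this promoter fragment was altered by oligonucleotide-directed mutagenesis. The exact position of the mutated site within the fragment is not stated in the record.

The construct belongs to a study of the human eNOS promoter that found Sp1 and GATA factors to be necessary for basal transcription in endothelial cells. Its expected use is transient transfection into mammalian cells, particularly endothelial cells. Luciferase activity would then be compared with that of the corresponding wild-type F3 reporter to measure how much the GATA site contributes to basal promoter activity.
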