>Addgene plasmid #22430 | pGL2 enhancer- F3 GATA mut | addgene partial sequence | sequence record 28440 | 22430 with eNOSprom-R2 5'-CCCACCCTGTCATTCAGTG
TCAGCAGAGAGACTAGGGCTGAGGCAGGGTCAGCCGGCCAGGGAAGAGCTTGATGCCCTGGTGGGAGCAT
GGGGGACTAGGGAAACTACAGTTCCCAGAATGCAGGTGGGGTACACCAGCACTCTCCAGGCACTTCAGGC
CAGAGTGCATGCTGGGGTTTGTAGTTCTGTGCCATCTGAGGGGCTGGAGAAAGGCCACTAGCTGGGCATC
TGGTCCACAGGGGTCGAAGCCTCGTGATTTCGAGACCTCAGAGACTGAGAGAAAGTTTAAGAAAGAAACG
GGGTACCTCCCGGGTTATGTTAGCTCAGTTACAGTACCATAAGATACATTGATGAGTTTGGACAAACCAC
AACTAGAATGCAGTGAAAAAAATGCTTTATTTGTGAAATTTGTGATGCTATTGCTTTATTTGTAACCATT
ATAAGCTGCAATAAACAAGTTAACAACAACAATTGCATTCATTTTATGTTTCAGGTTCAGGGGGAGGTGT
GGGAGGTTTTTTAAAGCAAGTAAAACCTCCACGTACCTTAATATTACTTACTTATCATGGTAGCTTGGGC
TGGCGTAATAGCGAAGAGGCCCGCACCGATCGCCCTTCCCAACAGTTGCGCAGCCTGAATGGCGAATGGC
AAATTGTAAGCGTTAATATTTTGTTAAAATTCGCGTTAAATTTTTGTTAAATCAGCTCATTTTTTAACCA
ATAGGCCGA
