>Addgene plasmid #22430 | pGL2 enhancer- F3 GATA mut | addgene partial sequence | sequence record 28441 | 22430 with LucNRev
ATGGCGCCGGGCCTTTCTTTATGTTTTTGGCGTCTTCCATTTTACCAACAGTACCGGAATGCCAAGCTTA
CTTAGATCTCGAGATGTTACTGTGCGTCCACTCTGCTGCCTGCTCCAGCAGAGCCCTGGCCTTTTCCTTA
GGAAGAGGGAGGGGACCGAGAGGAGGGGGCAGTGGGAGGGGGCTCTCCAGTGCTGGCCCTCGCCCCGCCC
CTATCCCATACACAATGGGACAGGAACAAGCCCGGCTGGGAGGCTCTAAAGCCTCAGCTCCACGCCCGCT
GGCCTGAAGGGTGGGGGGCCGGACGCCTGGGTTCCGCTGTGAGGACTGAGGCTCTAAAGTGGGAGCCCAG
GTGTCCAGCAGAGCCCTGGGGCTGCAGCATGGGGGCTGGGGCATTGGGGAGTGGCAGGGTAGAGCCACCA
GGGGGTCATAAAGGTCCTTCTGTGATGTGGCACCAGACGGAAGGGCCTTCGGCCTCACCCCTGTGTGCCT
TTCCCTGGAGGGTTGGGCAGAAGGTGAGCACCGTTTCTGTAGCAGGGGATGGCAGCCCACACTCTCAGTG
ACCACAGGGACCTCTAGGGTCATGCAGGTTCTCTCCTTCACCTCCCCCCATACATACAAGAACTCCTGGA
TCCCCACCCTTGAGTCCTTTTGGGTTCTTGGGGATAGAGGCCCAGCAAGGATGTAGTGACTTTTTGTCCT
TGAGTCTGACATTAGGGGTATCCCTTCCCCTCCCAGCCCAAATTT
